>Addgene plasmid #143373 | TFORF2603 | addgene full sequence | sequence record 400302 | Addgene NGS Result
TTAATGTAGTCTTATGCAATACTCTTGTAGTCTTGCAACATGGTAACGATGAGTTAGCAACATGCCTTAC
AAGGAGAGAAAAAGCACCGTGCATGCCGATTGGTGGAAGTAAGGTGGTACGATCGTGCCTTATTAGGAAG
GCAACAGACGGGTCTGACATGGATTGGACGAACCACTGAATTGCCGCATTGCAGAGATATTGTATTTAAG
TGCCTAGCTCGATACATAAACGGGTCTCTCTGGTTAGACCAGATCTGAGCCTGGGAGCTCTCTGGCTAAC
TAGGGAACCCACTGCTTAAGCCTCAATAAAGCTTGCCTTGAGTGCTTCAAGTAGTGTGTGCCCGTCTGTT
GTGTGACTCTGGTAACTAGAGATCCCTCAGACCCTTTTAGTCAGTGTGGAAAATCTCTAGCAGTGGCGCC
CGAACAGGGACTTGAAAGCGAAAGGGAAACCAGAGGAGCTCTCTCGACGCAGGACTCGGCTTGCTGAAGC
GCGCACGGCAAGAGGCGAGGGGCGGCGACTGGTGAGTACGCCAAAAATTTTGACTAGCGGAGGCTAGAAG
GAGAGAGATGGGTGCGAGAGCGTCAGTATTAAGCGGGGGAGAATTAGATCGCGATGGGAAAAAATTCGGT
TAAGGCCAGGGGGAAAGAAAAAATATAAATTAAAACATATAGTATGGGCAAGCAGGGAGCTAGAACGATT
CGCAGTTAATCCTGGCCTGTTAGAAACATCAGAAGGCTGTAGACAAATACTGGGACAGCTACAACCATCC
CTTCAGACAGGATCAGAAGAACTTAGATCATTATATAATACAGTAGCAACCCTCTATTGTGTGCATCAAA
GGATAGAGATAAAAGACACCAAGGAAGCTTTAGACAAGATAGAGGAAGAGCAAAACAAAAGTAAGACCAC
CGCACAGCAAGCGGCCGCTGATCTTCAGACCTGGAGGAGGAGATATGAGGGACAATTGGAGAAGTGAATT
ATATAAATATAAAGTAGTAAAAATTGAACCATTAGGAGTAGCACCCACCAAGGCAAAGAGAAGAGTGGTG
CAGAGAGAAAAAAGAGCAGTGGGAATAGGAGCTTTGTTCCTTGGGTTCTTGGGAGCAGCAGGAAGCACTA
TGGGCGCAGCGTCAATGACGCTGACGGTACAGGCCAGACAATTATTGTCTGGTATAGTGCAGCAGCAGAA
CAATTTGCTGAGGGCTATTGAGGCGCAACAGCATCTGTTGCAACTCACAGTCTGGGGCATCAAGCAGCTC
CAGGCAAGAATCCTGGCTGTGGAAAGATACCTAAAGGATCAACAGCTCCTGGGGATTTGGGGTTGCTCTG
GAAAACTCATTTGCACCACTGCTGTGCCTTGGAATGCTAGTTGGAGTAATAAATCTCTGGAACAGATTTG
GAATCACACGACCTGGATGGAGTGGGACAGAGAAATTAACAATTACACAAGCTTAATACACTCCTTAATT
GAAGAATCGCAAAACCAGCAAGAAAAGAATGAACAAGAATTATTGGAATTAGATAAATGGGCAAGTTTGT
GGAATTGGTTTAACATAACAAATTGGCTGTGGTATATAAAATTATTCATAATGATAGTAGGAGGCTTGGT
AGGTTTAAGAATAGTTTTTGCTGTACTTTCTATAGTGAATAGAGTTAGGCAGGGATATTCACCATTATCG
TTTCAGACCCACCTCCCAACCCCGAGGGGACCCATGCATTGCATCTCAATTAGTCAGCAACCAGGTGTGG
AAAGTCCCCAGGCTCCCCAGCAGGCAGAAGTATGCAAAGCATGCGTCTCAATTAGTCAGCAACCATAGTC
CCGCCCCTAACTCCGCCCATCCCGCCCCTAACTCCGCCCAGTTCCGCCCATTCTCCGCCCCATGGCTGAC
TAATTTTTTTTATTTATGCAGAGGCCGAGGCCGCCTCGGCCTCTGAGCTATTCCAGAAGTAGTGAGGAGG
CTTTTTTGGAGGCCTAGGCTTTTGCAAAAAGCTTTCTAGAGGTACCACCGGAGCTTACCATGACCGAGTA
CAAGCCCACGGTGCGCCTCGCCACCCGCGACGACGTCCCCAGGGCCGTACGCACCCTCGCCGCCGCGTTC
GCCGACTACCCCGCCACGCGCCACACCGTCGATCCGGACCGCCACATCGAGCGGGTCACCGAGCTGCAAG
AACTCTTCCTCACGCGCGTCGGGCTCGACATCGGCAAGGTGTGGGTCGCGGACGACGGCGCCGCCGTGGC
GGTCTGGACCACGCCGGAGAGCGTCGAAGCGGGGGCGGTGTTCGCCGAGATCGGCCCGCGCATGGCCGAG
TTGAGCGGTTCCCGGCTGGCCGCGCAGCAACAGATGGAAGGCCTCCTGGCGCCGCACCGGCCCAAGGAGC
CCGCGTGGTTCCTGGCCACCGTCGGCGTCTCGCCCGACCACCAGGGCAAGGGTCTGGGCAGCGCCGTCGT
GCTCCCCGGAGTGGAGGCGGCCGAGCGCGCCGGGGTGCCCGCCTTCCTGGAGACCTCCGCGCCCCGCAAC
CTCCCCTTCTACGAGCGGCTCGGCTTCACCGTCACCGCCGACGTCGAGGTGCCCGAAGGACCGCGCACCT
GGTGCATGACCCGCAAGCCCGGTGCCAGTTAACGAATTCTAGATCTTGAGACAAATGGCAGTATTCATCC
ACAATTTTAAAAGAAAAGGGGGGATTGGGGGGTACAGTGCAGGGGAAAGAATAGTAGACATAATAGCAAC
AGACATACAAACTAAAGAATTACAAAAACAAATTACAAAAATTCAAAATTTTCGGGTTTATTACAGGGAC
AGCAGAGATCCACTTTGGCGCCGGCTCGAGGCCTGCAGGTGCAAAGATGGATAAAGTTTTAAACAGAGAG
GAATCTTTGCAGCTAATGGACCTTCTAGGTCTTGAAAGGAGTGGGAATTGGCTCCGGTGCCCGTCAGTGG
GCAGAGCGCACATCGCCCACAGTCCCCGAGAAGTTGGGGGGAGGGGTCGGCAATTGAACCGGTGCCTAGA
GAAGGTGGCGCGGGGTAAACTGGGAAAGTGATGTCGTGTACTGGCTCCGCCTTTTTCCCGAGGGTGGGGG
AGAACCGTATATAAGTGCAGTAGTCGCCGTGAACGTTCTTTTTCGCAACGGGTTTGCCGCCAGAACACAG
GTAAGTGCCGTGTGTGGTTCCCGCGGGCCTGGCCTCTTTACGGGTTATGGCCCTTGCGTGCCTTGAATTA
CTTCCACCTGGCTGCAGTACGTGATTCTTGATCCCGAGCTTCGGGTTGGAAGTGGGTGGGAGAGTTCGAG
GCCTTGCGCTTAAGGAGCCCCTTCGCCTCGTGCTTGAGTTGAGGCCTGGCCTGGGCGCTGGGGCCGCCGC
GTGCGAATCTGGTGGCACCTTCGCGCCTGTCTCGCTGCTTTCGATAAGTCTCTAGCCATTTAAAATTTTT
GATGACCTGCTGCGACGCTTTTTTTCTGGCAAGATAGTCTTGTAAATGCGGGCCAAGATCTGCACACTGG
TATTTCGGTTTTTGGGGCCGCGGGCGGCGACGGGGCCCGTGCGTCCCAGCGCACATGTTCGGCGAGGCGG
GGCCTGCGAGCGCGGCCACCGAGAATCGGACGGGGGTAGTCTCAAGCTGGCCGGCCTGCTCTGGTGCCTG
GCCTCGCGCCGCCGTGTATCGCCCCGCCCTGGGCGGCAAGGCTGGCCCGGTCGGCACCAGTTGCGTGAGC
GGAAAGATGGCCGCTTCCCGGCCCTGCTGCAGGGAGCTCAAAATGGAGGACGCGGCGCTCGGGAGAGCGG
GCGGGTGAGTCACCCACACAAAGGAAAAGGGCCTTTCCGTCCTCAGCCGTCGCTTCATGTGACTCCACGG
AGTACCGGGCGCCGTCCAGGCACCTCGATTAGTTCTCGAGCTTTTGGAGTACGTCGTCTTTAGGTTGGGG
GGAGGGGTTTTATGCGATGGAGTTTCCCCACACTGAGTGGGTGGAGACTGAAGTTAGGCCAGCTTGGCAC
TTGATGTAATTCTCCTTGGAATTTGCCCTTTTTGAGTTTGGATCTTGGTTCATTCTCAAGCCTCAGACAG
TGGTTCAAAGTTTTTTTCTTCCATTTCAGGTGTCGTGAGGCTAGCACCGCCACCATGAATGTTGAAGTAG
TAAAAGTCATGCCCCAGGACTTAGTGACATTCAAGGATGTGGCAATAGATTTTTCCCAGGAAGAATGGCA
ATGGATGAACCCTGCTCAGAAGCGTTTATACAGGAGTATGATGTTGGAGAACTATCAGAGCCTGGTATCA
CTTGGTCTTTGCATTTCTAAGCCATATGTGATCTCCTTATTGGAGCAAGGGAGAGAGCCTTGGGAGATGA
CGAGTGAGATGACAAGAAGCCCATTCTCAGATTGGGAATCTATATATGTGACACAGGAATTACCTCTGAA
GCAGTTCATGTATGATGATGCATGCATGGAGGGAATTACTAGCTATGGACTTGAGTGTTCCACTTTTGAA
GAAAATTGGAAATGGGAAGACCTTTTTGAGAAGCAGATGGGAAGTCATGAGATGTTTAGCAAGAAAGAAA
TAATCACTCATAAAGAAACCATCACTAAGGAAACAGAATTCAAATATACTAAATTTGGGAAATGTATCCA
TCTGGAAAACATAGAAGAGAGTATTTATAATCACACATCAGATAAAAAAAGCTTCTCCAAAAATTCTATG
GTAATAAAACACAAGAAAGTCTATGTAGGAAAGAAGCTTTTTAAATGTAATGAATGTGACAAAACCTTCA
CCCATAGCTCATCCCTTACTGTTCATTTTAGAATTCATACTGGTGAAAAACCATATGCATGTGAGGAATG
TGGAAAAGCCTTCAAGCAAAGGCAACACCTTGCTCAACATCACAGAACACATACTGGAGAGAAACTCTTT
GAATGTAAAGAATGTAGGAAAGCCTTCAAACAAAGTGAACACCTTATTCAGCATCAAAGAATTCATACTG
GAGAAAAACCATATAAATGTAAGGAATGCAGAAAAGCCTTCAGACAGCCTGCACACCTTGCTCAGCATCA
GAGAATTCATACTGGAGAGAAACCCTATGAATGTAAAGAATGTGGCAAAGCCTTCAGTGATGGCTCGTCT
TTTGCTCGACATCAGAGATGTCACACTGGCAAAAGACCCTATGAATGTATTGAGTGTGGGAAGGCTTTTA
GGTATAACACATCTTTTATTCGTCACTGGAGGAGTTATCATACTGGAGAGAAGCCTTTTAATTGCATTGA
TTGTGGGAAAGCCTTCAGTGTTCACATAGGACTTATTCTGCATAGGAGAATTCATACAGGAGAGAAACCT
TACAAATGTGGTGTGTGTGGAAAAACCTTCAGCTCGGGTTCATCCCGTACTGTACATCAGAGAATTCATA
CAGGAGAGAAACCTTATGAATGTGATATATGTGGGAAAGATTTTAGCCATCATGCATCACTCACTCAGCA
TCAAAGAGTACATTCTGGAGAGAAACCGTATGAATGCAAGGAATGTGGGAAAGCCTTTAGGCAGAATGTA
CACCTTGTTAGTCATTTGAGAATTCATACTGGTGAAAAACCCTATGAATGTAAAGAATGTGGAAAAGCTT
TTAGAATCAGTTCACAGCTGGCTACTCATCAGAGAATTCATACTGGAGAGAAGCCTTATGAATGTATTGA
ATGTGGAAATGCTTTCAAACAGAGATCACACCTTGCCCAACATCAGAAAACTCATACAGGAGAGAAACCT
TATGAGTGTAATGAATGCGGGAAAGCCTTCAGCCAAACTTCCAATCTTACTCAACATCAAAGAATTCATA
CTGGAGAGAAACCCTATAAATGTACTGAATGTGGAAAGGCTTTTAGTGATAGCTCATCCTGTGCTCAGCA
TCAAAGACTCCACACTGGCCAAAGGCCCTATCAGTGTTTTGAATGTGGGAAGGCGTTCAGAAGAAAGTTA
TCCTTAATTTGTCATCAAAGAAGTCATACTGGAGAAGAACCTTAGTAATGAACTAGTCCGTAACTTGAAA
GTATTTCGATTTCTTGGCTTTATATATCTTGTGGAAAGGACGAACCTCCTTCCCGTGTCACCTACCGACG
CGTTAAGTCGACAATCAACCTCTGGATTACAAAATTTGTGAAAGATTGACTGGTATTCTTAACTATGTTG
CTCCTTTTACGCTATGTGGATACGCTGCTTTAATGCCTTTGTATCATGCTATTGCTTCCCGTATGGCTTT
CATTTTCTCCTCCTTGTATAAATCCTGGTTGCTGTCTCTTTATGAGGAGTTGTGGCCCGTTGTCAGGCAA
CGTGGCGTGGTGTGCACTGTGTTTGCTGACGCAACCCCCACTGGTTGGGGCATTGCCACCACCTGTCAGC
TCCTTTCCGGGACTTTCGCTTTCCCCCTCCCTATTGCCACGGCGGAACTCATCGCCGCCTGCCTTGCCCG
CTGCTGGACAGGGGCTCGGCTGTTGGGCACTGACAATTCCGTGGTGTTGTCGGGGAAATCATCGTCCTTT
CCTTGGCTGCTCGCCTGTGTTGCCACCTGGATTCTGCGCGGGACGTCCTTCTGCTACGTCCCTTCGGCCC
TCAATCCAGCGGACCTTCCTTCCCGCGGCCTGCTGCCGGCTCTGCGGCCTCTTCCGCGTCTTCGCCTTCG
CCCTCAGACGAGTCGGATCTCCCTTTGGGCCGCCTCCCCGCGTCGACTTTAAGACCAATGACTTACAAGG
CAGCTGTAGATCTTAGCCACTTTTTAAAAGAAAAGGGGGGACTGGAAGGGCTAATTCACTCCCAACGAAG
ACAAGATCTGCTTTTTGCTTGTACTGGGTCTCTCTGGTTAGACCAGATCTGAGCCTGGGAGCTCTCTGGC
TAACTAGGGAACCCACTGCTTAAGCCTCAATAAAGCTTGCCTTGAGTGCTTCAAGTAGTGTGTGCCCGTC
TGTTGTGTGACTCTGGTAACTAGAGATCCCTCAGACCCTTTTAGTCAGTGTGGAAAATCTCTAGCAGTAC
GTATAGTAGTTCATGTCATCTTATTATTCAGTATTTATAACTTGCAAAGAAATGAATATCAGAGAGTGAG
AGGAACTTGTTTATTGCAGCTTATAATGGTTACAAATAAAGCAATAGCATCACAAATTTCACAAATAAAG
CATTTTTTTCACTGCATTCTAGTTGTGGTTTGTCCAAACTCATCAATGTATCTTATCATGTCTGGCTCTA
GCTATCCCGCCCCTAACTCCGCCCATCCCGCCCCTAACTCCGCCCAGTTCCGCCCATTCTCCGCCCCATG
GCTGACTAATTTTTTTTATTTATGCAGAGGCCGAGGCCGCCTCGGCCTCTGAGCTATTCCAGAAGTAGTG
AGGAGGCTTTTTTGGAGGCCTAGGGACGTACCCAATTCGCCCTATAGTGAGTCGTATTACGCGCGCTCAC
TGGCCGTCGTTTTACAACGTCGTGACTGGGAAAACCCTGGCGTTACCCAACTTAATCGCCTTGCAGCACA
TCCCCCTTTCGCCAGCTGGCGTAATAGCGAAGAGGCCCGCACCGATCGCCCTTCCCAACAGTTGCGCAGC
CTGAATGGCGAATGGG
[124 nt withheld, positions 7577-7700]
C
[91 nt withheld, positions 7702-7792]
A
[49 nt withheld, positions 7794-7842]
CCTTTGACGTTGGAGTCCACGTTCTTT
[37 nt withheld, positions 7870-7906]
ACCCTATCTCGGTCTATTCTTTTGATTTATAAGGGATTTTGCCGATTTCGGCCTATTGGTTAAAAAATGA
GCTGATTTAACAAAAATTTAACGCGAATTTTAACAAAATATTAACGCTTACAATTTAGGTGGCACTTTTC
GGGGAAATGTGCGCGGAACCCCTATTTGTTTATTTTTCTAAATACATTCAAATATGTATCCGCTCATGAG
ACAATAACCCTGATAAATGCTTCAATAATATTGAAAAAGGAAGAGTATGAGTATTCAACATTTCCGTGTC
GCCCTTATTCCCTTTTTTGCGGCATTTTGCCTTCCTGTTTTTGCTCACCCAGAAACGCTGGTGAAAGTAA
AAGATGCTGAAGATCAGTTGGGTGCACGAGTGGGTTACATCGAACTGGATCTCAACAGCGGTAAGATCCT
TGAGAGTTTTCGCCCCGAAGAACGTTTTCCAATGATGAGCACTTTTAAAGTTCTGCTATGTGGCGCGGTA
TTATCCCGTATTGACGCCGGGCAAGAGCAACTCGGTCGCCGCATACACTATTCTCAGAATGACTTGGTTG
AGTACTCACCAGTCACAGAAAAGCATCTTACGGATGGCATGACAGTAAGAGAATTATGCAGTGCTGCCAT
AACCATGAGTGATAACACTGCGGCCAACTTACTTCTGACAACGATCGGAGGACCGAAGGAGCTAACCGCT
TTTTTGCACAACATGGGGGATCATGTAACTCGCCTTGATCGTTGGGAACCGGAGCTGAATGAAGCCATAC
CAAACGACGAGCGTGACACCACGATGCCTGTAGCAATGGCAACAACGTTGCGCAAACTATTAACTGGCGA
ACTACTTACTCTAGCTTCCCGGCAACAATTAATAGACTGGATGGAGGCGGATAAAGTTGCAGGACCACTT
CTGCGCTCGGCCCTTCCGGCTGGCTGGTTTATTGCTGATAAATCTGGAGCCGGTGAGCGTGGGTCTCGCG
GTATCATTGCAGCACTGGGGCCAGATGGTAAGCCCTCCCGTATCGTAGTTATCTACACGACGGGGAGTCA
GGCAACTATGGATGAACGAAATAGACAGATCGCTGAGATAGGTGCCTCACTGATTAAGCATTGGTAACTG
TCAGACCAAGTTTACTCATATATACTTTAGATTGATTTAAAACTTCATTTTTAATTTAAAAGGATCTAGG
TGAAGATCCTTTTTGATAATCTCATGACCAAAATCCCTTAACGTGAGTTTTCGTTCCACTGAGCGTCAGA
CCCCGTAGAAAAGATCAAAGGATCTTCTTGAGATCCTTTTTTTCTGCGCGTAATCTGCTGCTTGCAAACA
AAAAAACCACCGCTACCAGCGGTGGTTTGTTTGCCGGATCAAGAGCTACCAACTCTTTTTCCGAAGGTAA
CTGGCTTCAGCAGAGCGCAGATACCAAATACTGTTCTTCTAGTGTAGCCGTAGTTAGGCCACCACTTCAA
GAACTCTGTAGCACCGCCTACATACCTCGCTCTGCTAATCCTGTTACCAGTGGCTGCTGCCAGTGGCGAT
AAGTCGTGTCTTACCGGGTTGGACTCAAGACGATAGTTACCGGATAAGGCGCAGCGGTCGGGCTGAACGG
GGGGTTCGTGCACACAGCCCAGCTTGGAGCGAACGACCTACACCGAACTGAGATACCTACAGCGTGAGCT
ATGAGAAAGCGCCACGCTTCCCGAAGGGAGAAAGGCGGACAGGTATCCGGTAAGCGGCAGGGTCGGAACA
GGAGAGCGCACGAGGGAGCTTCCAGGGGGAAACGCCTGGTATCTTTATAGTCCTGTCGGGTTTCGCCACC
TCTGACTTGAGCGTCGATTTTTGTGATGCTCGTCAGGGGGGCGGAGCCTATGGAAAAACGCCAGCAACGC
GGCCTTTTTACGGTTCCTGGCCTTTTGCTGGCCTTTTGCTCACATGTTCTTTCCTGCGTTATCCCCTGAT
TCTGTGGATAACCGTATTACCGCCTTTGAGTGAGCTGATACCGCTCGCCGCAGCCGAACGACCGAGCGCA
GCGAGTCAGTGAGCGAGGAAGCGGAAGAGCGCCCAATACGCAAACCGCCTCTCCCCGCGCGTTGGCCGAT
TCATTAATGCAGCTGGCACGACAGGTTTCCCGACTGGAAAGCGGGCAGTGAGCGCAACGCAATTAATGTG
AGTTAGCTCACTCATTAGGCACCCCAGGCTTTACACTTTATGCTTCCGGCTCGTATGTTGTGTGGAATTG
TGAGCGGATAACAATTTCACACAGGAAACAGCTATGACCATGATTACGCCAAGCGCGCAATTAACCCTCA
CTAAAGGGAACAAAAGCTGGAGCTGCAAGC
Features (pLannotate 1.2.2; 33 found; start..end, strand, type, name):
      5..231     +  promoter       RSV promoter: Rous sarcoma virus enhancer/promoter
    232..412     +  LTR            5' LTR (truncated): truncated 5' long terminal repeat (LTR) from HIV-1
    459..584     +  misc_feature   HIV-1 Ψ: packaging signal of human immunodeficiency virus type 1
    568..931     +  CDS            HIV-1 gag (fragment): gag protein from human immunodeficiency virus 1; gag
   1077..1310    +  misc_feature   RRE: The Rev response element (RRE) of HIV-1 allows for Rev-dependent mRNA export from the nucleus to the cytoplasm.
   1687..1713    +  CDS            Rev (fragment): human immunodeficiency virus 1 (HIV-1) Rev protein; rev; enhances nuclear export of unspliced and incompletely spliced viral mRNAs
   1720..1743    +  promoter       SV40 promoter (fragment): SV40 early promoter
   1744..1815    +  promoter       SV40 promoter (fragment): SV40 enhancer and early promoter
   1839..1974    +  rep_origin     SV40 ori: SV40 origin of replication
   2020..2616    +  CDS            PuroR (fragment): puromycin N-acetyltransferase; pac from Streptomyces; confers resistance to puromycin
   2665..2782    +  misc_feature   cPPT/CTS: central polypurine tract and central termination sequence of HIV-1
   2847..2913    +  CDS            small t antigen (fragment): SV40 (simian virus 40) small t antigen
   2920..4098    +  promoter       EF-1α promoter: strong constitutive promoter for human elongation factor EF-1α
   4115..4753    +  CDS            ZNF471 (fragment): ZN471_HUMAN - Also known as ERP1, KIAA1396. Experimental evidence at transcript level: Swiss-Prot protein existence level 2. May be involved in transcriptional regulation. From Homo sapiens (Human).
   4796..4812    +  CDS            CCR5TC (fragment): zinc-finger domain from the CCR5-224 (+) zinc-finger nuclease that recognizes the left half-site target sequence in the human CCR5 gene (Perez et al., 2008; Gross et al., 2013)
   5555..5571    +  CDS            CCR5TC (fragment): zinc-finger domain from the CCR5-224 (+) zinc-finger nuclease that recognizes the left half-site target sequence in the human CCR5 gene (Perez et al., 2008; Gross et al., 2013)
   6008..6061    +  promoter       U6 promoter (fragment): RNA polymerase III promoter for human U6 snRNA
   6103..6691    +  misc_feature   WPRE: woodchuck hepatitis virus posttranscriptional regulatory element
   6742..6761    +  misc_feature   cPPT/CTS (fragment): central polypurine tract and central termination sequence of HIV-1
   6763..6996    +  LTR            3' LTR (ΔU3): self-inactivating 3' long terminal repeat (LTR) from HIV-1
   7074..7195    +  polyA_signal   SV40 poly(A) signal: SV40 polyadenylation signal
   7235..7370    +  rep_origin     SV40 ori: SV40 origin of replication
   7391..7409    -  promoter       T7 promoter: promoter for bacteriophage T7 RNA polymerase
   7417..7572    +  CDS            lacZα (fragment): LacZα fragment of β-galactosidase; lacZ fragment
   7577..8005    +  rep_origin     f1 ori (sequence partly withheld): f1 bacteriophage origin of replication; arrow indicates direction of (+) strand synthesis
   8058..8162    +  promoter       AmpR promoter: bla
   8163..9023    +  CDS            AmpR: β-lactamase; bla; confers resistance to ampicillin, carbenicillin, and related antibiotics
   9194..9782    +  rep_origin     ori: high-copy-number ColE1/pMB1/pBR322/pUC origin of replication
   9965..10057   +  CDS            lacI (fragment): lac repressor; lacI; The lac repressor binds to the lac operator to inhibit transcription in E. coli. This inhibition can be relieved by adding lactose or isopropyl-β-D-thiogalactopyranoside (IPTG).
  10070..10091   +  protein_bind   CAP binding site: CAP binding activates transcription in the presence of cAMP. E. coli catabolite activator protein
  10106..10136   +  promoter       lac promoter: promoter for the E. coli lac operon
  10144..10160   +  protein_bind   lac operator: The lac repressor binds to the lac operator to inhibit transcription in E. coli. This inhibition can be relieved by adding lactose or isopropyl-β-D-thiogalactopyranoside (IPTG). lac repressor encoded by lacI
  10205..10223   +  promoter       T3 promoter: promoter for bacteriophage T3 RNA polymerase
