[The description below was written by a language model from this plasmid's Addgene catalogue record and pLannotate feature annotations shown in this document.]
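Description:
TFORF2603 is a lentiviral mammalian expression plasmid built on the pLX_TRC317 backbone and carrying the human zinc-finger transcription factor ZNF471 (also called ERP1) as a synthesized open reading frame of roughly 2 kb. It belongs to a barcoded collection of transcription factor ORFs in which each clone carries a unique 24-bp barcode, so that the factor delivered to a cell can be identified by sequencing in pooled overexpression screens. The barcode itself is not annotated in the feature table. In bacteria the plasmid is maintained through a high-copy ColE1/pUC origin with ampicillin resistance, and an f1 origin is also present. The depositor warns that recombination can occur, as is common for plasmids carrying LTR repeats.

The viral portion has a third-generation, self-inactivating layout. An RSV promoter drives a truncated HIV-1 5' LTR, followed by the Ψ packaging signal with a partial gag sequence, the Rev response element, a cPPT/CTS, WPRE and a ΔU3 3' LTR, with an SV40 polyadenylation signal downstream. Two expression units sit between the LTRs. An SV40 early promoter/origin drives puromycin N-acetyltransferase for selection of transduced cells, and the strong constitutive EF-1α promoter drives ZNF471. The WPRE downstream enhances transcript stability and expression.

The automated annotation labels only the first part of the ORF as ZNF471. The short "CCR5TC" hits further along most likely reflect generic similarity among zinc-finger repeats rather than separate elements. The small U6, small t antigen, lacZα and lacI fragments appear to be backbone remnants.
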