Addgene plasmid #143373: TFORF2603
Purpose: Lentiviral vector for overexpressing transcription factor ORFs with unique 24-bp barcodes. Barcodes facilitate identification of transcription factors in pooled screens.
Depositing lab: Feng Zhang. Depositing organization: Broad Institute. Publication: A transcription factor atlas of directed differentiation. Joung J, Ma S, Tay T, Geiger-Schuller KR, Kirchgatterer PC, Verdine VK, Guo B, Arias-Garcia MA, Allen WE, Singh A, Kuksenko O, Abudayyeh OO, Gootenberg JS, Fu Z, Macrae RK, Buenrostro JD, Regev A, Zhang F. Cell. 2023 Jan 5;186(1):209-229.e26. doi: 10.1016/j.cell.2022.11.026. PubMed 36608654.
Backbone
  Vector backbone: pLX_TRC317
  Backbone manufacturer: Broad Institute Genetic Perturbation Platform
  Backbone size w/o insert (bp): 8264
  Vector type: Mammalian Expression, Lentiviral
  Selectable markers: Puromycin
Growth in bacteria
  Bacterial resistance: Ampicillin, 100 μg/mL
  Growth temperature: 37°C
  Growth strain: NEB Stable
  Copy number: High Copy
Gene/Insert
  Gene/Insert name: ZNF471
  Species: H. sapiens (human)
  Insert size (bp): 1982
  Entrez Gene: ZNF471 (a.k.a. ERP1, Z1971)
  Promoter: EF1a
  Cloning method: Unknown
  Sequencing primers: 5′ GGGTGGAGACTGAAGTTAGGCCAG; 3′ CACATAGCGTAAAAGGAGCAACATAG
Terms and licenses: Academic/Nonprofit Terms; Industry Terms: Not Available to Industry
Depositor comments: NM_020813,XM_011527148,ENST00000308031 . The transcription factor ORF portion of this plasmid was synthesized by Genewiz. Please test multiple small colonies in case of plasmid recombination. To make this collection available in a timely manner, a portion of this collection was not fully sequenced by Addgene. If an Addgene verified full plasmid sequence is not available, please contact us prior to placing an order to request the full sequence.
How to cite: TFORF2603 was a gift from Feng Zhang (Addgene plasmid # 143373 ; http://n2t.net/addgene:143373 ; RRID:Addgene_143373)
