>Addgene plasmid #143373 | TFORF2603 | depositor partial sequence | sequence record 282257 | Insert
ACCGCCACCATGAATGTTGAAGTAGTAAAAGTCATGCCCCAGGACTTAGTGACATTCAAGGATGTGGCAA
TAGATTTTTCCCAGGAAGAATGGCAATGGATGAACCCTGCTCAGAAGCGTTTATACAGGAGTATGATGTT
GGAGAACTATCAGAGCCTGGTATCACTTGGTCTTTGCATTTCTAAGCCATATGTGATCTCCTTATTGGAG
CAAGGGAGAGAGCCTTGGGAGATGACGAGTGAGATGACAAGAAGCCCATTCTCAGATTGGGAATCTATAT
ATGTGACACAGGAATTACCTCTGAAGCAGTTCATGTATGATGATGCATGCATGGAGGGAATTACTAGCTA
TGGACTTGAGTGTTCCACTTTTGAAGAAAATTGGAAATGGGAAGACCTTTTTGAGAAGCAGATGGGAAGT
CATGAGATGTTTAGCAAGAAAGAAATAATCACTCATAAAGAAACCATCACTAAGGAAACAGAATTCAAAT
ATACTAAATTTGGGAAATGTATCCATCTGGAAAACATAGAAGAGAGTATTTATAATCACACATCAGATAA
AAAAAGCTTCTCCAAAAATTCTATGGTAATAAAACACAAGAAAGTCTATGTAGGAAAGAAGCTTTTTAAA
TGTAATGAATGTGACAAAACCTTCACCCATAGCTCATCCCTTACTGTTCATTTTAGAATTCATACTGGTG
AAAAACCATATGCATGTGAGGAATGTGGAAAAGCCTTCAAGCAAAGGCAACACCTTGCTCAACATCACAG
AACACATACTGGAGAGAAACTCTTTGAATGTAAAGAATGTAGGAAAGCCTTCAAACAAAGTGAACACCTT
ATTCAGCATCAAAGAATTCATACTGGAGAAAAACCATATAAATGTAAGGAATGCAGAAAAGCCTTCAGAC
AGCCTGCACACCTTGCTCAGCATCAGAGAATTCATACTGGAGAGAAACCCTATGAATGTAAAGAATGTGG
CAAAGCCTTCAGTGATGGCTCGTCTTTTGCTCGACATCAGAGATGTCACACTGGCAAAAGACCCTATGAA
TGTATTGAGTGTGGGAAGGCTTTTAGGTATAACACATCTTTTATTCGTCACTGGAGGAGTTATCATACTG
GAGAGAAGCCTTTTAATTGCATTGATTGTGGGAAAGCCTTCAGTGTTCACATAGGACTTATTCTGCATAG
GAGAATTCATACAGGAGAGAAACCTTACAAATGTGGTGTGTGTGGAAAAACCTTCAGCTCGGGTTCATCC
CGTACTGTACATCAGAGAATTCATACAGGAGAGAAACCTTATGAATGTGATATATGTGGGAAAGATTTTA
GCCATCATGCATCACTCACTCAGCATCAAAGAGTACATTCTGGAGAGAAACCGTATGAATGCAAGGAATG
TGGGAAAGCCTTTAGGCAGAATGTACACCTTGTTAGTCATTTGAGAATTCATACTGGTGAAAAACCCTAT
GAATGTAAAGAATGTGGAAAAGCTTTTAGAATCAGTTCACAGCTGGCTACTCATCAGAGAATTCATACTG
GAGAGAAGCCTTATGAATGTATTGAATGTGGAAATGCTTTCAAACAGAGATCACACCTTGCCCAACATCA
GAAAACTCATACAGGAGAGAAACCTTATGAGTGTAATGAATGCGGGAAAGCCTTCAGCCAAACTTCCAAT
CTTACTCAACATCAAAGAATTCATACTGGAGAGAAACCCTATAAATGTACTGAATGTGGAAAGGCTTTTA
GTGATAGCTCATCCTGTGCTCAGCATCAAAGACTCCACACTGGCCAAAGGCCCTATCAGTGTTTTGAATG
TGGGAAGGCGTTCAGAAGAAAGTTATCCTTAATTTGTCATCAAAGAAGTCATACTGGAGAAGAACCTTAG
TAATGAACTAGTCCGTAACTTGAAAGTATTTCGATTTCTTGGCTTTATATATCTTGTGGAAAGGACGAAC
CTCCTTCCCGTGTCACCTACCG
