>Addgene plasmid #143373 | TFORF2603 | depositor partial sequence | sequence record 282258 | Barcode
ACCTCCTTCCCGTGTCACCTACCG
